Addgene plasmid #152886: pGBW-m4134366
Purpose: Mammalian expression plasmid for SARS-CoV-2 3'-to-5' exonuclease
Depositing lab: Ginkgo Bioworks & Benjie Chen. Depositing organization: Ginkgo Bioworks.
Backbone
  Vector backbone: pTwist_CMV_Puro_6
  Backbone size w/o insert (bp): 6080
  Vector type: Mammalian Expression
  Selectable markers: Puromycin
Growth in bacteria
  Bacterial resistance: Ampicillin, 100 μg/mL
  Growth temperature: 37°C
  Growth strain: DH5alpha
  Copy number: High Copy
Gene/Insert
  Gene/Insert name: SARS-CoV-2 3'-to-5' exonuclease
  Species: Severe acute respiratory syndrome coronavirus 2
  Insert size (bp): 1574
  Mutation: wt
  Entrez Gene: ORF1ab (a.k.a. GU280_gp01)
  Promoter: CMV
  Tag / fusion protein: Cleavable TEV;TapTag (C terminal on backbone)
  Cloning method: Unknown
Resource information
  A portion of this plasmid was derived from a plasmid made by: GinkgoBioworks
Depositor comments: NCBI reference sequence: YP_009725309.1
How to cite: pGBW-m4134366 was a gift from Ginkgo Bioworks & Benjie Chen (Addgene plasmid # 152886 ; http://n2t.net/addgene:152886 ; RRID:Addgene_152886)
