[The description below was written by a language model from this plasmid's Addgene catalogue record and pLannotate feature annotations shown in this document.]
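Description:
pGBW-m4134366 is a mammalian expression plasmid built on the pTwist_CMV_Puro_6 backbone that carries the wild-type SARS-CoV-2 3'-to-5' exonuclease, a mature cleavage product of the ORF1ab replicase polyprotein (commonly known as nsp14). The full sequence record is 8,242 nt. It is propagated in E. coli as a high-copy plasmid through a ColE1/pUC-type origin and selected with ampicillin via a complete β-lactamase gene. A short additional bla fragment near the origin appears to be a backbone remnant.

The roughly 1.6 kb viral open reading frame is annotated as a fragment of the SARS-CoV-2 replicase polyprotein and spans the numbering origin of the circular map. It lies directly downstream of the CMV enhancer and CMV promoter elements, which drive its expression. The record lists a C-terminal, backbone-encoded TEV-cleavable TAP tag. This agrees with the two annotated fragments that follow the insert: a short match to myosin light chain kinase, which fits a calmodulin-binding peptide, and a segment of Staphylococcus aureus protein A with IgG-binding domains. Together these are the classic modules for tandem affinity purification, although the TEV site itself is not annotated. An SV40 polyadenylation signal is annotated after the tag, on the opposite strand.

A separate cassette places puromycin N-acetyltransferase under the human ubiquitin C promoter with a synthetic poly(A) signal, which allows selection of transfected or stable mammalian cells. β-globin insulator elements, T7 and rrnG terminators and a further synthetic poly(A) signal lie between the plasmid's functional units, presumably to limit transcriptional read-through between them. The design suits expression of the tagged viral exonuclease in mammalian cells, for example for affinity purification and interaction studies, though the record states only the expression purpose.
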