Features (pLannotate 1.2.2; 21 found; start..end, strand, type, name):
   1637..1714    +  CDS            MYLK2 (fragment): MYLK2_HUMAN - Experimental evidence at protein level: Swiss-Prot protein existence level 1. Implicated in the level of global muscle contraction and cardiac function. Phosphorylates a specific serine in the N-terminus of a myosin light chain. From Homo sapiens (Human).
   1796..2146    +  CDS            spa (fragment): SPA_STAAU - Experimental evidence at protein level: Swiss-Prot protein existence level 1. Plays a role in the inhibition of the host innate and adaptive immune responses. Possesses five immunoglobulin-binding domains that capture both the fragment crystallizable region (Fc region) and the Fab region (part of Ig that identifies antigen) of immunoglobulins (By similarity). In turn, Staphylococcus aureus is protected from phagocytic killing via inhibition of Ig Fc region. In addition, the host elicited B-cell response is prevented due to a decrease of antibody-secreting cell proliferation that en
   2211..2332    -  polyA_signal   SV40 poly(A) signal: SV40 polyadenylation signal
   2355..2424    -  CDS            large T antigen (fragment): large T antigen from SV40 (simian virus 40)
   2447..2493    +  terminator     T7 terminator: transcription terminator for bacteriophage T7 RNA polymerase
   2523..2659    +  terminator     rrnG terminator: transcription terminator from the E. coli ribosomal RNA rrnG operon (Albrechtsen et al., 1991)
   2704..2775    +  misc_feature   3' β-globin insulator: insulator downstream of the human β-globin locus (Farrell et al., 2002)
   3001..3589    -  rep_origin     ori: high-copy-number ColE1/pMB1/pBR322/pUC origin of replication
   3761..3825    -  CDS            bla(M) (fragment): β-lactamase lacking the signal sequence; bla(M); allows cytosolic expression of β-lactamase
   4089..5298    +  promoter       UbC promoter: human ubiquitin C promoter
   5302..5899    +  CDS            PuroR (fragment): puromycin N-acetyltransferase; pac from Streptomyces; confers resistance to puromycin
   5928..5976    +  polyA_signal   poly(A) signal: synthetic polyadenylation signal
   6242..7102    +  CDS            AmpR: β-lactamase; bla; confers resistance to ampicillin, carbenicillin, and related antibiotics
   7115..7251    +  terminator     rrnG terminator: transcription terminator from the E. coli ribosomal RNA rrnG operon (Albrechtsen et al., 1991)
   7396..7467    +  misc_feature   5' β-globin insulator: insulator upstream of the human β-globin locus (Farrell et al., 2002)
   7472..7518    -  terminator     T7 terminator: transcription terminator for bacteriophage T7 RNA polymerase
   7536..7584    -  polyA_signal   poly(A) signal: synthetic polyadenylation signal
   7665..7968    +  enhancer       CMV enhancer: human cytomegalovirus immediate early enhancer
   8041..8058    -  promoter       CMV promoter (fragment): human cytomegalovirus (CMV) immediate early promoter
   8121..8172    +  promoter       CMVd2 promoter: truncated human cytomegalovirus (CMV) immediate early promoter that yields moderately reduced expression relative to the full-length promoter
   8241..1591    +  CDS            rep (fragment) (across the origin): R1AB_SARS2 - Experimental evidence at protein level: Swiss-Prot protein existence level 1. [2'-O-methyltransferase]: Methyltransferase that mediates mRNA cap 2'-O-ribose methylation to the 5'-cap structure of viral mRNAs. N7-methyl guanosine cap is a prerequisite for binding of nsp16. Therefore plays an essential role in viral mRNAs cap methylation which is essential to evade immune system. From Severe acute respiratory syndrome coronavirus 2 (2019-nCoV) (SARS-CoV-2).
>Addgene plasmid #152886 | pGBW-m4134366 | depositor full sequence | sequence record 295898 | Full Sequence
CACCATGGAAAATGTAACAGGACTCTTTAAAGATTGTAGTAAGGTAATCACTGGGTTACATCCTACACAG
GCACCTACACACCTCAGTGTTGACACTAAATTCAAAACTGAAGGTTTATGTGTTGACATACCTGGCATAC
CTAAGGACATGACCTATAGAAGACTCATCTCTATGATGGGTTTTAAAATGAATTATCAAGTTAATGGTTA
CCCTAACATGTTTATCACCCGCGAAGAAGCTATAAGACATGTACGTGCATGGATTGGCTTCGATGTCGAG
GGGTGTCATGCTACTAGAGAAGCTGTTGGTACCAATTTACCTTTACAGCTAGGTTTTTCTACAGGTGTTA
ACCTAGTTGCTGTACCTACAGGTTATGTTGATACACCTAATAATACAGATTTTTCCAGAGTTAGTGCTAA
ACCACCGCCTGGAGATCAATTTAAACACCTCATACCACTTATGTACAAAGGACTTCCTTGGAATGTAGTG
CGTATAAAGATTGTACAAATGTTAAGTGACACACTTAAAAATCTCTCTGACAGAGTCGTATTTGTCTTAT
GGGCACATGGCTTTGAGTTGACATCTATGAAGTATTTTGTGAAAATAGGACCTGAGCGCACCTGTTGTCT
ATGTGATAGACGTGCCACATGCTTTTCCACTGCTTCAGACACTTATGCCTGTTGGCATCATTCTATTGGA
TTTGATTACGTCTATAATCCGTTTATGATTGATGTTCAACAATGGGGTTTTACAGGTAACCTACAAAGCA
ACCATGATCTGTATTGTCAAGTCCATGGTAATGCACATGTAGCTAGTTGTGATGCAATCATGACTAGGTG
TCTAGCTGTCCACGAGTGCTTTGTTAAGCGTGTTGACTGGACTATTGAATATCCTATAATTGGTGATGAA
CTGAAGATTAATGCGGCTTGTAGAAAGGTTCAACACATGGTTGTTAAAGCTGCATTATTAGCAGACAAAT
TCCCAGTTCTTCACGACATTGGTAACCCTAAAGCTATTAAGTGTGTACCTCAAGCTGATGTAGAATGGAA
GTTCTATGATGCACAGCCTTGTAGTGACAAAGCTTATAAAATAGAAGAATTATTCTATTCTTATGCCACA
CATTCTGACAAATTCACAGATGGTGTATGCCTATTTTGGAATTGCAATGTCGATAGATATCCTGCTAATT
CCATTGTTTGTAGATTTGACACTAGAGTGCTATCTAACCTTAACTTGCCTGGTTGTGATGGTGGCAGTTT
GTATGTAAATAAACATGCATTCCACACACCAGCTTTTGATAAAAGTGCTTTTGTTAATTTAAAACAATTA
CCATTTTTCTATTACTCTGACAGTCCATGTGAGTCTCATGGAAAACAAGTAGTGTCAGATATAGATTATG
TACCACTAAAGTCTGCTACGTGTATAACACGTTGCAATTTAGGTGGTGCTGTCTGTAGACATCATGCTAA
TGAGTACAGATTGTATCTCGATGCTTATAACATGATGATCTCAGCTGGCTTTAGCTTGTGGGTTTACAAA
CAATTTGATACTTATAACCTCTGGAACACTTTTACAAGACTTGAAAACCTTTACTTTCAGTCGGGACGGC
GAATCCCGGGGCTGATAAATCCCTGGAAAAGGAGATGGAAGAAGAACTTTATTGCAGTGTCTGCGGCTAA
CCGGTTCAAAAAGATCAGTTCAAGCGGCGCCCTAGATTACGACATTCCTACGACCGCCTCCGAGAATCTC
TATTTCCAGGGTGAATTTGGCTTGGCACAACATGACGAGGCCGTCGATAACAAGTTTAATAAAGAACAGC
AGAACGCTTTCTATGAGATCCTTCACTTACCAAATCTGAACGAAGAGCAACGCAACGCTTTCATTCAGAG
CCTGAAAGACGATCCCTCGCAGTCTGCAAATCTCCTGGCCGAAGCCAAGAAGCTGAATGACGCACAGGCT
CCAAAAGTTGATAACAAGTTTAACAAGGAGCAGCAGAATGCTTTCTACGAGATATTGCACCTTCCTAATC
TGAATGAGGAACAAAGAAATGCATTTATCCAGTCCCTAAAAGACGATCCATCACAGAGTGCCAACCTGCT
TGCGGAAGCCAAAAAGCTCAATGATGCCCAGGCCCCGAAAGTAGACGCGAACCATCAATAAGCTAGCTTG
ACTGACTGAGATACAGCGTACCTTCAGCTCACAGACATGATAAGATACATTGATGAGTTTGGACAAACCA
CAACTAGAATGCAGTGAAAAAAATGCTTTATTTGTGAAATTTGTGATGCTATTGCTTTATTTGTAACCAT
TATAAGCTGCAATAAACAAGTTAACAACAACAATTGCATTCATTTTATGTTTCAGGTTCAGGGGGAGGTG
TGGGAGGTTTTTTAAAGCAAGTAAAACCTCTACAAATGTGGTATTGGCCCATCTCTATCGGTATCGTAGC
ATAACCCCTTGGGGCCTCTAAACGGGTCTTGAGGGGTTTTTTGTGCCCCTCGGGCCGGATTGCTATCTAC
CGGCATTGGCGCAGAAAAAAATGCCTGATGCGACGCTGCGCGTCTTATACTCCCACATATGCCAGATTCA
GCAACGGATACGGCTTCCCCAACTTGCCCACTTCCATACGTGTCCTCCTTACCAGAAATTTATCCTTAAG
GTCGTCAGCTATCCTGCAGGCGATCTCTCGATTTCGATCAAGACATTCCTTTAATGGTCTTTTCTGGACA
CCACTAGGGGTCAGAAGTAGTTCATCAAACTTTCTTCCCTCCCTAATCTCATTGGTTACCTTGGGCTATC
GAAACTTAATTAACCAGTCAAGTCAGCTACTTGGCGAGATCGACTTGTCTGGGTTTCGACTACGCTCAGA
ATTGCGTCAGTCAAGTTCGATCTGGTCCTTGCTATTGCACCCGTTCTCCGATTACGAGTTTCATTTAAAT
CATGTGAGCAAAAGGCCAGCAAAAGGCCAGGAACCGTAAAAAGGCCGCGTTGCTGGCGTTTTTCCATAGG
CTCCGCCCCCCTGACGAGCATCACAAAAATCGACGCTCAAGTCAGAGGTGGCGAAACCCGACAGGACTAT
AAAGATACCAGGCGTTTCCCCCTGGAAGCTCCCTCGTGCGCTCTCCTGTTCCGACCCTGCCGCTTACCGG
ATACCTGTCCGCCTTTCTCCCTTCGGGAAGCGTGGCGCTTTCTCATAGCTCACGCTGTAGGTATCTCAGT
TCGGTGTAGGTCGTTCGCTCCAAGCTGGGCTGTGTGCACGAACCCCCCGTTCAGCCCGACCGCTGCGCCT
TATCCGGTAACTATCGTCTTGAGTCCAACCCGGTAAGACACGACTTATCGCCACTGGCAGCAGCCACTGG
TAACAGGATTAGCAGAGCGAGGTATGTAGGCGGTGCTACAGAGTTCTTGAAGTGGTGGCCTAACTACGGC
TACACTAGAAGAACAGTATTTGGTATCTGCGCTCTGCTGAAGCCAGTTACCTTCGGAAAAAGAGTTGGTA
GCTCTTGATCCGGCAAACAAACCACCGCTGGTAGCGGTGGTTTTTTTGTTTGCAAGCAGCAGATTACGCG
CAGAAAAAAAGGATCTCAAGAAGATCCTTTGATCTTTTCTACGGGGTCTGACGCTCAGTGGAACGAAAAC
TCACGTTAAGGGATTTTGGTCATGAGATTATCAAAAAGGATCTTCACCTAGATCCTTTTAAATTAAAAAT
GAAGTTTTAAATCAATCTAAAGTATATATGAGTAAACTTGGTCTGACAGTTACCAATGCTTAATCAGTGA
GGCACCTATCTCAGCGATCTGTCTATTTCGTTCATCCATAGTTGCATTTAAATTTCCGAACTCTCCAAGG
CCCTCGTCGGAAAATCTTCAAACCTTTCGTCCGATCCATCTTGCAGGCTACCTCTCGAACGAACTATCGC
AAGTCTCTTGGCCGGCCTTGCGCCTTGGCTATTGCTTGGCAGCGCCTATCGCCAGGTATTACTCCAATCC
CGAATATCCGAGATCGGGATCACCCGAGAGAAGTTCAACCTACATCCTCAATCCCGATCTATCCGAGATC
CGAGGAATATCGAAATCGGGGCGCGCCTGGCCTCCGCGCCGGGTTTTGGCGCCTCCCGCGGGCGCCCCCC
TCGTCACGGCGAGCGCTGCCACGTCAGACGAAGGGCGCAGGAGCGTCCTGATCCTTCCGCCCGGACGCTC
AGGACAGCGGCCCGCTGCTCATAAGACTCGGCCTTAGAACCCCAGTATCAGCAGAAGGACATTTTAGGAC
GGGACTTGGGTGACTCTAGGGCACTGGTTTTCTTTCCAGAGAGCGGAACAGGCGAGGAAAAGTAGTCCCT
TCTCGGCGATTCTGCGGAGGGATCTCCGTGGGGCGGTGAACGCCGATGATTATATAAGGACGCGCCGGGT
GTGGCACAGCTAGTTCCGTCGCAGCCGGGATTTGGGTCGCGGTTCTTGTTTGTGGATCGCTGTGATCGTC
ACTTGGTGAGTAGCGGGCTGCTGGGCTGGCCGGGGCTTTCGTGGCCGCCGGGCCGCTCGGTGGGACGGAA
GCGTGTGGAGAGACCGCCAAGGGCTGTAGTCTGGGTCCGCGAGCAAGGTTGCCCTGAACTGGGGGTTGGG
GGGAGCGCAGCAAAATGGCGGCTGTTCCCGAGTCTTGAATGGAAGACGCTTGTGAGGCGGGCTGTGAGGT
CGTTGAAACAAGGTGGGGGGCATGGTGGGCGGCAAGAACCCAAGGTCTTGAGCCCTTCGCTAATGCGGGA
AAGCTCTTATTCGGGTGAGATGGGCTGGGCACCATCTGGGGACCCTGACGTGAAGTTTGTCACTGACTGG
AGAACTCGGTTTGTCGTCTGTTGCGGGGGCGGCAGTTATGGCGGTGCCGTTGGGCAGTGCACCCGTACCT
TTGGGAGCGCGCGCCCTCGTCGTGTCGTGACGTCACCCGTTCTGTTGGCTTATAATGCAGGGTGGGGCCA
CCTGCCGGTAGGTGTGCGGTAGGCTTTTCTCCGTCGCAGGACGCAGGGTTCGGGCCTAGGGTAGGCTCTC
CTGAATCGACAGGCGCCGGACCTCTGGTGAGGGGAGGGATAAGTGAGGCGTCAGTTTCTTTGGTCGGTTT
TATGTACCTATCTTCTTAAGTAGCTGAAGCTCCGGTTTTGAACTATGCGCTCGGGGTTGGCGAGTGTGTT
TTGTGAAGTTTTTTAGGCACCTTTTGAAATGTAATCATTTGGGTCAATATGTAATTTTCAGTGTTAGACT
TGTAAATTGTCCGCTAAATTCTGGCCGTTTTTGGCTTTTTTGTTAGACAACATGACCGAGTACAAGCCCA
CGGTGCGCCTCGCCACCCGCGACGACGTCCCCAGGGCCGTACGCACCCTCGCCGCCGCGTTCGCCGACTA
CCCCGCCACGCGCCACACCGTCGATCCGGACCGCCACATCGAGCGGGTCACCGAGCTGCAAGAACTCTTC
CTCACGCGCGTCGGGCTCGACATCGGCAAGGTGTGGGTCGCGGACGACGGCGCCGCGGTGGCGGTCTGGA
CCACGCCGGAGAGCGTCGAAGCGGGGGCGGTGTTCGCCGAGATCGGCCCGCGCATGGCCGAGTTGAGCGG
TTCCCGGCTGGCCGCGCAGCAACAGATGGAGGGCCTCCTGGCGCCGCACCGGCCCAAGGAGCCCGCGTGG
TTCCTGGCCACCGTCGGCGTCTCGCCCGACCACCAGGGCAAGGGTCTGGGCAGCGCCGTCGTGCTCCCCG
GAGTGGAGGCCGCCGAGCGCGCCGGGGTGCCCGCCTTCCTGGAGACCTCCGCGCCCCGCAACCTCCCCTT
CTACGAGCGGCTCGGCTTCACCGTCACCGCCGACGTCGAGGTGCCCGAAGGACCGCGCACCTGGTGCATG
ACCCGCAAGCCCGGTGCCTAGGCTAGTATGTAAGCCTAGTCTTAGATAATAAAATCGCTATCCATCGAAG
ATGGATGTGTGTTGGTTTTTTGTGTGTGTAACGCTAGGCGCGCCTGGTGTACCGAGAACGATCCTCTCAG
TGCGAGTCTCGACGATCCATATCGTTGCTTGGCAGTCAGCCAGTCGGAATCCAGCTTGGGACCCAGGAAG
TCCAATCGTCAGATATTGTACTCAAGCCTGGTCACGGCAGCGTACCGATCTGTTTAAACCTAGATATTGA
TAGTCTGATCGGTCAACGTATAATCGAGTCCTAGCTTTTGCAAACATCTATCAAGAGACAGGATCAGCAG
GAGGCTTTCGCATGAGTATTCAACATTTCCGTGTCGCCCTTATTCCCTTTTTTGCGGCATTTTGCCTTCC
TGTTTTTGCTCACCCAGAAACGCTGGTGAAAGTAAAAGATGCTGAAGATCAGTTGGGTGCGCGAGTGGGT
TACATCGAACTGGATCTCAACAGCGGTAAGATCCTTGAGAGTTTTCGCCCCGAAGAACGCTTTCCAATGA
TGAGCACTTTTAAAGTTCTGCTATGTGGCGCGGTATTATCCCGTATTGACGCCGGGCAAGAGCAACTCGG
TCGCCGCATACACTATTCTCAGAATGACTTGGTTGAGTATTCACCAGTCACAGAAAAGCATCTTACGGAT
GGCATGACAGTAAGAGAATTATGCAGTGCTGCCATAACCATGAGTGATAACACTGCGGCCAACTTACTTC
TGACAACGATTGGAGGACCGAAGGAGCTAACCGCTTTTTTGCACAACATGGGGGATCATGTAACTCGCCT
TGATCGTTGGGAACCGGAGCTGAATGAAGCCATACCAAACGACGAGCGTGACACCACGATGCCTGTAGCA
ATGGCAACAACCTTGCGTAAACTATTAACTGGCGAACTACTTACTCTAGCTTCCCGGCAACAGTTGATAG
ACTGGATGGAGGCGGATAAAGTTGCAGGACCACTTCTGCGCTCGGCCCTTCCGGCTGGCTGGTTTATTGC
TGATAAATCTGGAGCCGGTGAGCGTGGGTCTCGCGGTATCATTGCAGCACTGGGGCCAGATGGTAAGCCC
TCCCGTATCGTAGTTATCTACACGACGGGGAGTCAGGCAACTATGGATGAACGAAATAGACAGATCGCTG
AGATAGGTGCCTCACTGATTAAGCATTGGTAACCGATTCTAGGTGCATTGGCGCAGAAAAAAATGCCTGA
TGCGACGCTGCGCGTCTTATACTCCCACATATGCCAGATTCAGCAACGGATACGGCTTCCCCAACTTGCC
CACTTCCATACGTGTCCTCCTTACCAGAAATTTATCCTTAAGATCGTTTAAACTCGACTCTGGCTCTATC
GAATCTCCGTCGTTTCGAGCTTACGCGAACAGCCGTGGCGCTCATTTGCTCGTCGGGCATCGAATCTCGT
CAGCTATCGTCAGCTTACCTTTTTGGCAGCGATCGCGGCTCCCGACATCTTGGACCATTAGCTCCACAGG
TATCTTCTTCCCTCTAGTGGTCATAACAGCAGCTTCAGCTACCTCTCAATTCAAAAAACCCCTCAAGACC
CGTTTAGAGGCCCCAAGGGGTTATGCTATCAATCGTTGCGTTACACACACAAAAAACCAACACACATCCA
TCTTCGATGGATAGCGATTTTATTATCTAACTGCTGATCGAGTGTAGCCAGATCTAGTAATCAATTACGG
GGTCATTAGTTCATAGCCCATATATGGAGTTCCGCGTTACATAACTTACGGTAAATGGCCCGCCTGGCTG
ACCGCCCAACGACCCCCGCCCATTGACGTCAATAATGACGTATGTTCCCATAGTAACGCCAATAGGGACT
TTCCATTGACGTCAATGGGTGGAGTATTTACGGTAAACTGCCCACTTGGCAGTACATCAAGTGTATCATA
TGCCAAGTACGCCCCCTATTGACGTCAATGACGGTAAATGGCCCGCCTGGCATTATGCCCAGTACATGAC
CTTATGGGACTTTCCTACTTGGCAGTACATCTACGTATTAGTCATCGCTATTACCATGCTGATGCGGTTT
TGGCAGTACATCAATGGGCGTGGATAGCGGTTTGACTCACGGGGATTTCCAAGTCTCCACCCCATTGACG
TCAATGGGAGTTTGTTTTGGCACCAAAATCAACGGGACTTTCCAAAATGTCGTAACAACTCCGCCCCATT
GACGCAAATGGGCGGTAGGCGTGTACGGTGGGAGGTCTATATAAGCAGAGCTGGTTTAGTGAACCGTCAG
ATCAGATCTTTGTCGATCCTACCATCCACTCGACACACCCGCCAGCGGCCGC
